Addgene plasmid #232992: pAG415Gal_Gcn4 W120AHA
Purpose: Galactose iduced expression of Gcn4 W120AHA in yeast
Depositing lab: Aseem Ansari & Tanja Mittag. Depositing organization: St. Jude Children's Research Hospital. Publication: Reconciling competing models on the roles of condensates and soluble complexes in transcription factor function. Bremer A, Lang WH, Kempen RP, Sweta K, Taylor AB, Borgia MB, Ansari AZ, Mittag T. bioRxiv [Preprint]. 2024 Nov 22:2024.11.21.624739. doi: 10.1101/2024.11.21.624739. PubMed 39605529.
Backbone
  Vector backbone: pAG415Gal-ccdB
  Backbone manufacturer: Susan Lindquist (Addgene #14145)
  Vector type: Yeast Expression
  Selectable markers: LEU2
Growth in bacteria
  Bacterial resistance: Ampicillin, 100 μg/mL
  Growth temperature: 37°C
  Growth strain: DH5alpha
  Copy number: High Copy
Gene/Insert
  Gene/Insert name: Gcn4 W120A
  Species: S. cerevisiae (budding yeast)
  Mutation: W120A
  Promoter: Gal1
  Tag / fusion protein: TEV cleavage site (N terminal on insert); 3xHA (C terminal on insert)
  Cloning method: Gateway Cloning
Terms and licenses: Academic/Nonprofit Terms; Industry Terms: Not Available to Industry
Depositor comments: Please visit https://doi.org/10.1101/2024.11.21.624739 for bioRxiv preprint.
How to cite: pAG415Gal_Gcn4 W120AHA was a gift from Aseem Ansari & Tanja Mittag (Addgene plasmid # 232992 ; http://n2t.net/addgene:232992 ; RRID:Addgene_232992)
