[The description below was written by a language model from this plasmid's Addgene catalogue record and pLannotate feature annotations shown in this document.]
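Description:
pAG415Gal_Gcn4 W120AHA is a yeast expression plasmid built on the Gateway destination vector pAG415Gal-ccdB, a centromeric E. coli–yeast shuttle backbone. In Saccharomyces cerevisiae it is maintained through a CEN6/ARS element, which generally keeps the plasmid at low, stable copy number, and it is selected by the LEU2 auxotrophic marker, expressed from its own promoter, in leucine-auxotrophic strains. In bacteria it replicates from a high-copy ColE1/pUC-type origin and is selected with ampicillin via the β-lactamase gene. An f1 origin, flanking T3 and T7 promoters, and lac/lacZα remnants are carried over from the pBluescript-derived ancestry of the backbone.

The payload is the S. cerevisiae transcription factor Gcn4 carrying a W120A substitution, placed between the GAL1 promoter and the CYC1 terminator. The GAL1 promoter is regulated by Gal4, so expression is induced by galactose. The open reading frame was introduced by Gateway recombination and is flanked by attB1 and attB2 sites, replacing the ccdB counter-selection cassette of the parent vector. A TEV protease recognition site lies at the N-terminal end of the insert and a 3xHA epitope tag at the C-terminus, which allows immunodetection or immunoprecipitation of the protein. The automated annotation does not label Gcn4 itself. It marks only a short match to the Neurospora homolog cpc-1, which probably reflects conservation within the coding region. Other small fragment hits (NFS1, rop, bom) are most likely backbone or marker-flanking remnants.

The record gives the purpose as galactose-induced expression of this Gcn4 mutant in yeast. The associated study examines the roles of condensates and soluble complexes in transcription factor function.
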