Features (pLannotate 1.2.2; 28 found; start..end, strand, type, name):
     69..572     -  misc_feature   CEN/ARS: S. cerevisiae CEN6 centromere fused to an autonomously replicating sequence
    609..713     +  promoter       AmpR promoter: bla
    714..1574    +  CDS            AmpR: β-lactamase; bla; confers resistance to ampicillin, carbenicillin, and related antibiotics
   1745..2333    +  rep_origin     ori: high-copy-number ColE1/pMB1/pBR322/pUC origin of replication
   2516..2608    +  CDS            lacI (fragment): lac repressor; lacI; The lac repressor binds to the lac operator to inhibit transcription in E. coli. This inhibition can be relieved by adding lactose or isopropyl-β-D-thiogalactopyranoside (IPTG).
   2621..2642    +  protein_bind   CAP binding site: CAP binding activates transcription in the presence of cAMP. E. coli catabolite activator protein
   2657..2687    +  promoter       lac promoter: promoter for the E. coli lac operon
   2695..2711    +  protein_bind   lac operator: The lac repressor binds to the lac operator to inhibit transcription in E. coli. This inhibition can be relieved by adding lactose or isopropyl-β-D-thiogalactopyranoside (IPTG). lac repressor encoded by lacI
   2756..2774    +  promoter       T3 promoter: promoter for bacteriophage T3 RNA polymerase
   2798..3239    +  promoter       GAL1 promoter: S. cerevisiae GAL1; inducible promoter, regulated by Gal4
   3254..3274    +  misc_feature   MCS (fragment): pBluescript multiple cloning site
   3278..3302    +  protein_bind   attB1: mutant version of attB; recombination site for the Gateway® BP reaction BP Clonase™
   3308..3324    +  CDS            TEV site (fragment): tobacco etch virus (TEV) protease recognition and cleavage site
   3497..3610    +  CDS            cpc-1 (fragment): CPC1_NEUCR - Experimental evidence at protein level: Swiss-Prot protein existence level 1. In N.crassa grown under amino acid starvation conditions, this protein is required for increasing the transcription of the genes coding for many amino acid biosynthetic pathways enzymes. This transcription factor binds and recognize the DNA sequence: 5'-TGACTC- 3'. From Neurospora crassa (strain ATCC 24698 / 74-OR23-1A / CBS 708.71 / DSM 1257 / FGSC 987).
   3689..3778    +  CDS            3xHA: three tandem HA epitope tags
   3789..3813    -  protein_bind   attB2: mutant version of attB; recombination site for the Gateway® BP reaction BP Clonase™
   3817..3842    +  misc_feature   MCS (fragment): pBluescript multiple cloning site
   3847..4094    +  terminator     CYC1 terminator: S. cerevisiae CYC1; transcription terminator for CYC1
   4113..4131    -  promoter       T7 promoter: promoter for bacteriophage T7 RNA polymerase
   4139..4294    +  CDS            lacZα (fragment): LacZα fragment of β-galactosidase; lacZ fragment
   4298..4726    +  rep_origin     f1 ori (sequence partly withheld): f1 bacteriophage origin of replication; arrow indicates direction of (+) strand synthesis
   4754..4806    -  misc_feature   bom (fragment): basis of mobility region from pBR322
   4837..4914    +  CDS            YO192_YEAST (fragment): Experimental evidence at protein level: Swiss-Prot protein existence level 1. From Saccharomyces cerevisiae (strain ATCC 204508 / S288c) (Baker's yeast).
   5054..5461    +  promoter       LEU2 promoter: S. cerevisiae LEU2
   5462..6556    +  CDS            LEU2: 3-isopropylmalate dehydrogenase, required for leucine biosynthesis; S. cerevisiae LEU2; yeast auxotrophic marker
   6918..7034    -  CDS            NFS1 (fragment): NFS1_YEAST - Also known as SPL1 From Saccharomyces cerevisiae (strain ATCC 204508 / S288c) (Baker's yeast).
   7033..7083    -  misc_feature   bom (fragment): basis of mobility region from pBR322
   7185..7220    -  CDS            rop (fragment): Rop protein, which maintains plasmids at low copy number; rop
>Addgene plasmid #232992 | pAG415Gal_Gcn4 W120AHA | addgene full sequence | sequence record 465972 | Addgene NGS Result
ACGAAAGGGCCTCGTGATACGCCTATTTTTATAGGTTAATGTCATGATAATAATGGTTTCTTAGGACGGA
TCGCTTGCCTGTAACTTACACGCGCCTCGTATCTTTTAATGATGGAATAATTTGGGAATTTACTCTGTGT
TTATTTATTTTTATGTTTTGTATTTGGATTTTAGAAAGTAAATAAAGAAGGTAGAAGAGTTACGGAATGA
AGAAAAAAAAATAAACAAAGGTTTAAAAAATTTCAACAAAAAGCGTACTTTACATATATATTTATTAGAC
AAGAAAAGCAGATTAAATAGATATACATTCGATTAACGATAAGTAAAATGTAAAATCACAGGATTTTCGT
GTGTGGTCTTCTACACAGACAAGATGAAACAATTCGGCATTAATACCTGAGAGCAGGAAGAGCAAGATAA
AAGGTAGTATTTGTTGGCGATCCCCCTAGAGTCTTTTACATCTTCGGAAAACAAAAACTATTTTTTCTTT
AATTTCTTTTTTTACTTTCTATTTTTAATTTATATATTTATATTAAAAAATTTAAATTATAATTATTTTT
ATAGCACGTGATGAAAAGGACCCAGGTGGCACTTTTCGGGGAAATGTGCGCGGAACCCCTATTTGTTTAT
TTTTCTAAATACATTCAAATATGTATCCGCTCATGAGACAATAACCCTGATAAATGCTTCAATAATATTG
AAAAAGGAAGAGTATGAGTATTCAACATTTCCGTGTCGCCCTTATTCCCTTTTTTGCGGCATTTTGCCTT
CCTGTTTTTGCTCACCCAGAAACGCTGGTGAAAGTAAAAGATGCTGAAGATCAGTTGGGTGCACGAGTGG
GTTACATCGAACTGGATCTCAACAGCGGTAAGATCCTTGAGAGTTTTCGCCCCGAAGAACGTTTTCCAAT
GATGAGCACTTTTAAAGTTCTGCTATGTGGCGCGGTATTATCCCGTATTGACGCCGGGCAAGAGCAACTC
GGTCGCCGCATACACTATTCTCAGAATGACTTGGTTGAGTACTCACCAGTCACAGAAAAGCATCTTACGG
ATGGCATGACAGTAAGAGAATTATGCAGTGCTGCCATAACCATGAGTGATAACACTGCGGCCAACTTACT
TCTGACAACGATCGGAGGACCGAAGGAGCTAACCGCTTTTTTGCACAACATGGGGGATCATGTAACTCGC
CTTGATCGTTGGGAACCGGAGCTGAATGAAGCCATACCAAACGACGAGCGTGACACCACGATGCCTGTAG
CAATGGCAACAACGTTGCGCAAACTATTAACTGGCGAACTACTTACTCTAGCTTCCCGGCAACAATTAAT
AGACTGGATGGAGGCGGATAAAGTTGCAGGACCACTTCTGCGCTCGGCCCTTCCGGCTGGCTGGTTTATT
GCTGATAAATCTGGAGCCGGTGAGCGTGGGTCTCGCGGTATCATTGCAGCACTGGGGCCAGATGGTAAGC
CCTCCCGTATCGTAGTTATCTACACGACGGGGAGTCAGGCAACTATGGATGAACGAAATAGACAGATCGC
TGAGATAGGTGCCTCACTGATTAAGCATTGGTAACTGTCAGACCAAGTTTACTCATATATACTTTAGATT
GATTTAAAACTTCATTTTTAATTTAAAAGGATCTAGGTGAAGATCCTTTTTGATAATCTCATGACCAAAA
TCCCTTAACGTGAGTTTTCGTTCCACTGAGCGTCAGACCCCGTAGAAAAGATCAAAGGATCTTCTTGAGA
TCCTTTTTTTCTGCGCGTAATCTGCTGCTTGCAAACAAAAAAACCACCGCTACCAGCGGTGGTTTGTTTG
CCGGATCAAGAGCTACCAACTCTTTTTCCGAAGGTAACTGGCTTCAGCAGAGCGCAGATACCAAATACTG
TTCTTCTAGTGTAGCCGTAGTTAGGCCACCACTTCAAGAACTCTGTAGCACCGCCTACATACCTCGCTCT
GCTAATCCTGTTACCAGTGGCTGCTGCCAGTGGCGATAAGTCGTGTCTTACCGGGTTGGACTCAAGACGA
TAGTTACCGGATAAGGCGCAGCGGTCGGGCTGAACGGGGGGTTCGTGCACACAGCCCAGCTTGGAGCGAA
CGACCTACACCGAACTGAGATACCTACAGCGTGAGCTATGAGAAAGCGCCACGCTTCCCGAAGGGAGAAA
GGCGGACAGGTATCCGGTAAGCGGCAGGGTCGGAACAGGAGAGCGCACGAGGGAGCTTCCAGGGGGAAAC
GCCTGGTATCTTTATAGTCCTGTCGGGTTTCGCCACCTCTGACTTGAGCGTCGATTTTTGTGATGCTCGT
CAGGGGGGCGGAGCCTATGGAAAAACGCCAGCAACGCGGCCTTTTTACGGTTCCTGGCCTTTTGCTGGCC
TTTTGCTCACATGTTCTTTCCTGCGTTATCCCCTGATTCTGTGGATAACCGTATTACCGCCTTTGAGTGA
GCTGATACCGCTCGCCGCAGCCGAACGACCGAGCGCAGCGAGTCAGTGAGCGAGGAAGCGGAAGAGCGCC
CAATACGCAAACCGCCTCTCCCCGCGCGTTGGCCGATTCATTAATGCAGCTGGCACGACAGGTTTCCCGA
CTGGAAAGCGGGCAGTGAGCGCAACGCAATTAATGTGAGTTAGCTCACTCATTAGGCACCCCAGGCTTTA
CACTTTATGCTTCCGGCTCGTATGTTGTGTGGAATTGTGAGCGGATAACAATTTCACACAGGAAACAGCT
ATGACCATGATTACGCCAAGCGCGCAATTAACCCTCACTAAAGGGAACAAAAGCTGGAGCTCTAGTACGG
ATTAGAAGCCGCCGAGCGGGTGACAGCCCTCCGAAGGAAGACTCTCCTCCGTGCGTCCTCGTCTTCACCG
GTCGCGTTCCTGAAACGCAGATGTGCCTCGCGCCGCACTGCTCCGAACAATAAAGATTCTACAATACTAG
CTTTTATGGTTATGAAGAGGAAAAATTGGCAGTAACCTGGCCCCACAAACCTTCAAATGAACGAATCAAA
TTAACAACCATAGGATGATAATGCGATTAGTTTTTTAGCCTTATTTCTGGGGTAATTAATCAGCGAAGCG
ATGATTTTTGATCTATTAACAGATATATAAATGCAAAAACTGCATAACCACTTTAACTAATACTTTCAAC
ATTTTCGGTTTGTATTACTTCTTATTCAAATGTAATAAAAGTATCAACAAAAAATTGTTAATATACCTCT
ATACTTTAACGTCAAGGAGAAAAAACCCCGGATTCTAGAACTAGTGGATCCCCCATCACAAGTTTGTACA
AAAAAGCAGGCTTCGAGAACCTGTATTTTCAGGGTCATATGAGCACCGATAGCACCCCGATGTTTGAATA
TGAAAATCTGGAAGATAACAGCAAAGAAGCGACCAGCCTGTTTGATAATGATATTCCGGTTACCACCGAT
GATGTTAGCCTGGCAGATAAAGCAATTGAAAGCGGTAGCGGTTCAGGTAGCGGTAGTCCGGAATCCAGTG
ATCCTGCTGCTCTAAAACGTGCTAGAAACACTGAAGCCGCCAGGCGTTCTCGTGCGAGAAAGTTGCAAAG
AATGAAACAACTTGAAGACAAGGTTGAAGAATTGCTTTCGAAAAATTATCACTTGGAAAATGAGGTTGCC
AGATTAAAGAAATTAGTTGGCGAACGCACCGGTGGTGGATCCGGTGGTTACCCATACGATGTTCCTGACT
ATGCGGGCTATCCCTATGACGTCCCGGACTATGCAGGATCCTATCCGTATGACGTTCCAGATTACGCTGC
TCAGTAAGACCCAGCTTTCTTGTACAAAGTGGTGATGGGCTGCAGGAATTCGATATCAAGCTCGAGTCAT
GTAATTAGTTATGTCACGCTTACATTCACGCCCTCCCCCCACATCCGCTCTAACCGAAAAGGAAGGAGTT
AGACAACCTGAAGTCTAGGTCCCTATTTATTTTTTTATAGTTATGTTAGTATTAAGAACGTTATTTATAT
TTCAAATTTTTCTTTTTTTTCTGTACAGACGCGTGTACGCATGTAACATTATACTGAAAACCTTGCTTGA
GAAGGTTTTGGGACGCTCGAAGGCTTTAATTTGCGGCCGGTACCCAATTCGCCCTATAGTGAGTCGTATT
ACGCGCGCTCACTGGCCGTCGTTTTACAACGTCGTGACTGGGAAAACCCTGGCGTTACCCAACTTAATCG
CCTTGCAGCACATCCCCCTTTCGCCAGCTGGCGTAATAGCGAAGAGGCCCGCACCGATCGCCCTTCCCAA
CAGTTGCGCAGCCTGAATGGCGAATGG
[124 nt withheld, positions 4298-4421]
C
[91 nt withheld, positions 4423-4513]
A
[49 nt withheld, positions 4515-4563]
CCTTTGACGTTGGAGTCCACGTTCTTT
[37 nt withheld, positions 4591-4627]
ACCCTATCTCGGTCTATTCTTTTGATTTATAAGGGATTTTGCCGATTTCGGCCTATTGGTTAAAAAATGA
GCTGATTTAACAAAAATTTAACGCGAATTTTAACAAAATATTAACGCTTACAATTTCCTGATGCGGTATT
TTCTCCTTACGCATCTGTGCGGTATTTCACACCGCATATCGACCGGTCGAGGAGAACTTCTAGTATATCT
ACATACCTAATATTATTGCCTTATTAAAAATGGAATCCCAACAATTACATCAAAATCCACATTCTCTTCA
AAATCAATTGTCCTGTACTTCCTTGTTCATGTGTGTTCAAAAACGTTATATTTATAGGATAATTATACTC
TATTTCTCAACAAGTAATTGGTTGTTTGGCCGAGCGGTCTAAGGCGCCTGATTCAAGAAATATCTTGACC
GCAGTTAACTGTGGGAATACTCAGGTATCGTAAGATGCAAGAGTTCGAATCTCTTAGCAACCATTATTTT
TTTCCTCAACATAACGAGAACACACAGGGGCGCTATCGCACAGAATCAAATTCGATGACTGGAAATTTTT
TGTTAATTTCAGAGGTCGCCTGACGCATATACCTTTTTCAACTGAAAAATTGGGAGAAAAAGGAAAGGTG
AGAGCGCCGGAACCGGCTTTTCATATAGAATAGAGAAGCGTTCATGACTAAATGCTTGCATCACAATACT
TGAAGTTGACAATATTATTTAAGGACCTATTGTTTTTTCCAATAGGTGGTTAGCAATCGTCTTACTTTCT
AACTTTTCTTACCTTTTACATTTCAGCAATATATATATATATATTTCAAGGATATACCATTCTAATGTCT
GCCCCTAAGAAGATCGTCGTTTTGCCAGGTGACCACGTTGGTCAAGAAATCACAGCCGAAGCCATTAAGG
TTCTTAAAGCTATTTCTGATGTTCGTTCCAATGTCAAGTTCGATTTCGAAAATCATTTAATTGGTGGTGC
TGCTATCGATGCTACAGGTGTTCCACTTCCAGATGAGGCGCTGGAAGCCTCCAAGAAGGCTGATGCCGTT
TTGTTAGGTGCTGTGGGTGGTCCTAAATGGGGTACCGGTAGTGTTAGACCTGAACAAGGTTTACTAAAAA
TCCGTAAAGAACTTCAATTGTACGCCAACTTAAGACCATGTAACTTTGCATCCGACTCTCTTTTAGACTT
ATCTCCAATCAAGCCACAATTTGCTAAAGGTACTGACTTCGTTGTTGTCAGAGAATTAGTGGGAGGTATT
TACTTTGGTAAGAGAAAGGAAGACGATGGTGATGGTGTCGCTTGGGATAGTGAACAATACACCGTTCCAG
AAGTGCAAAGAATCACAAGAATGGCCGCTTTCATGGCCCTACAACATGAGCCACCATTGCCTATTTGGTC
CTTGGATAAAGCTAATGTTTTGGCCTCTTCAAGATTATGGAGAAAAACTGTGGAGGAAACCATCAAGAAC
GAATTCCCTACATTGAAGGTTCAACATCAATTGATTGATTCTGCCGCCATGATCCTAGTTAAGAACCCAA
CCCACCTAAATGGTATTATAATCACCAGCAACATGTTTGGTGATATCATCTCCGATGAAGCCTCCGTTAT
CCCAGGTTCCTTGGGTTTGTTGCCATCTGCGTCCTTGGCCTCTTTGCCAGACAAGAACACCGCATTTGGT
TTGTACGAACCATGCCACGGTTCTGCTCCAGATTTGCCAAAGAATAAGGTCAACCCTATCGCCACTATCT
TGTCTGCTGCAATGATGTTGAAATTGTCATTGAACTTGCCTGAAGAAGGTAAGGCCATTGAAGATGCAGT
TAAAAAGGTTTTGGATGCAGGTATCAGAACTGGTGATTTAGGTGGTTCCAACAGTACCACCGAAGTCGGT
GATGCTGTCGCCGAAGAAGTTAAGAAAATCCTTGCTTAAAAAGATTCTCTTTTTTTATGATATTTGTACA
TAAACTTTATAAATGAAATTCATAATAGAAACGACACGAAATTACAAAATGGAATATGTTCATAGGGTAG
ACGAAACTATATACGCAATCTACATACATTTATCAAGAAGGAGAAAAAGGAGGATGTAAAGGAATACAGG
TAAGCAAATTGATACTAATGGCTCAACGTGATAAGGAAAAAGAATTGCACTTTAACATTAATATTGACAA
GGAGGAGGGCACCACACAAAAAGTTAGGTGTAACAGAAAATCATGAAACTATGATTCCTAATTTATATAT
TGGAGGATTTTCTCTAAAAAAAAAAAAATACAACAAATAAAAAACACTCAATGACCTGACCATTTGATGG
AGTTTAAGTCAATACCTTCTTGAACCATTTCCCATAATGGTGAAAGTTCCCTCAAGAATTTTACTCTGTC
AGAAACGGCCTTAACGACGTAGTCGATATGGTGCACTCTCAGTACAATCTGCTCTGATGCCGCATAGTTA
AGCCAGCCCCGACACCCGCCAACACCCGCTGACGCGCCCTGACGGGCTTGTCTGCTCCCGGCATCCGCTT
ACAGACAAGCTGTGACCGTCTCCGGGAGCTGCATGTGTCAGAGGTTTTCACCGTCATCACCGAAACGCGC
GAG
